>Addgene plasmid #136231 | pCDNA4.TO-ORF70-2xCSTREP | addgene full sequence | sequence record 267646 | Addgene NGS Result
GACGGATCGGGAGATCTCCCGATCCCCTATGGTGCACTCTCAGTACAATCTGCTCTGATGCCGCATAGTT
AAGCCAGTATCTGCTCCCTGCTTGTGTGTTGGAGGTCGCTGAGTAGTGCGCGAGCAAAATTTAAGCTACA
ACAAGGCAAGGCTTGACCGACAATTGCATGAAGAATCTGCTTAGGGTTAGGCGTTTTGCGCTGCTTCGCG
ATGTACGGGCCAGATATACGCGTTGACATTGATTATTGACTAGTTATTAATAGTAATCAATTACGGGGTC
ATTAGTTCATAGCCCATATATGGAGTTCCGCGTTACATAACTTACGGTAAATGGCCCGCCTGGCTGACCG
CCCAACGACCCCCGCCCATTGACGTCAATAATGACGTATGTTCCCATAGTAACGCCAATAGGGACTTTCC
ATTGACGTCAATGGGTGGAGTATTTACGGTAAACTGCCCACTTGGCAGTACATCAAGTGTATCATATGCC
AAGTACGCCCCCTATTGACGTCAATGACGGTAAATGGCCCGCCTGGCATTATGCCCAGTACATGACCTTA
TGGGACTTTCCTACTTGGCAGTACATCTACGTATTAGTCATCGCTATTACCATGGTGATGCGGTTTTGGC
AGTACATCAATGGGCGTGGATAGCGGTTTGACTCACGGGGATTTCCAAGTCTCCACCCCATTGACGTCAA
TGGGAGTTTGTTTTGGCACCAAAATCAACGGGACTTTCCAAAATGTCGTAACAACTCCGCCCCATTGACG
CAAATGGGCGGTAGGCGTGTACGGTGGGAGGTCTATATAAGCAGAGCTCTCCCTATCAGTGATAGAGATC
TCCCTATCAGTGATAGAGATCGTCGACGAGCTCGTTTAGTGAACCGTCAGATCGCCTGGAGACGCCATCC
ACGCTGTTTTGACCTCCATAGAAGACACCGGGACCGATCCAGCCTCCGGACTCTAGCGTTTAAACTTAAG
CTTGGTACCGAGCTCGGATCCACTAGTCCAGTGTGGTGGAATTCATGTTTCCGTTTGTACCTTTAAGCTT
GTATGTCGCCAAAAAGTTATTCCGTGCCAGGGGGTTTCGCTTCTGTCAAAAGCCTGGCGTCTTGGCTTTG
GCCCCCGAGGTTGACCCTTGTTCGATTCAGCATGAGGTAACTGGGGCTGAGACGCCCCACGAGGAACTTC
AGTATCTCAGGCAGTTGAGGGAAATTTTGTGCCGTGGCAGCGATCGACTCGACCGCACCGGCATAGGCAC
CCTCTCTCTATTTGGCATGCAGGCCAGGTATAGTCTGCGGGACCACTTTCCCTTACTAACCACAAAGCGG
GTGTTTTGGCGAGGCGTAGTGCAAGAGCTGCTTTGGTTTCTGAAGGGGAGTACTGACTCCAGGGAGCTTT
CAAGAACAGGAGTCAAGATATGGGACAAAAATGGCTCCAGGGAGTTCCTGGCCGGGCGCGGCCTGGCGCA
CAGAAGGGAGGGGGATTTGGGACCTGTTTACGGTTTCCAGTGGAGGCACTTTGGGGCGGCGTACGTGGAC
GCGGATGCTGACTATACAGGCCAGGGGTTTGACCAATTGTCGTACATTGTGGATTTAATAAAAAATAATC
CGCACGATAGAAGAATCATTATGTGTGCGTGGAACCCGGCGGACTTGTCGTTGATGGCGCTTCCGCCCTG
TCACTTGTTATGTCAATTTTATGTAGCTGACGGTGAGCTTTCCTGTCAGCTGTATCAGAGGTCGGGAGAC
ATGGGTTTGGGAGTTCCTTTTAACATTGCCAGCTATTCCCTCTTAACTTATATGCTTGCTCATGTTACTG
GTCTTAGACCCGGGGAGTTTATTCACACGTTGGGAGATGCCCACATCTACAAAACGCATATAGAGCCACT
ACGGCTGCAGCTGACGCGCACTCCACGTCCCTTTCCGCGCCTGGAGATACTCCGGTCTGTTTCTTCCATG
GAAGAGTTTACACCTGATGATTTTAGACTGGTGGACTACTGCCCGCATCCTACCATTCGTATGGAAATGG
CAGTATCGGGGCGGCCGCTCGAGGGAGGCGGTGGATGGAGCCACCCCCAGTTCGAGAAGGGCGGCGGCAG
CGGCGGCGGCAGCGGCGGCGGCAGCTGGAGCCACCCCCAGTTCGAGAAGGGGCCCGTTTAAACCCGCTGA
TCAGCCTCGACTGTGCCTTCTAGTTGCCAGCCATCTGTTGTTTGCCCCTCCCCCGTGCCTTCCTTGACCC
TGGAAGGTGCCACTCCCACTGTCCTTTCCTAATAAAATGAGGAAATTGCATCGCATTGTCTGAGTAGGTG
TCATTCTATTCTGGGGGGTGGGGTGGGGCAGGACAGCAAGGGGGAGGATTGGGAAGACAATAGCAGGCAT
GCTGGGGATGCGGTGGGCTCTATGGCTTCTGAGGCGGAAAGAACCAGCTGGGGCTCTAGGGGGTATCCCC
[124 nt withheld, positions 2451-2574]
C
[91 nt withheld, positions 2576-2666]
A
[49 nt withheld, positions 2668-2716]
CCTTTGACGTTGGAGTCCACGTTCTTT
[37 nt withheld, positions 2744-2780]
ACCCTATCTCGGTCTATTCTTTTGATTTATAAGGGATTTTGCCGATTTCGGCCTATTGGTTAAAAAATGA
GCTGATTTAACAAAAATTTAACGCGAATTAATTCTGTGGAATGTGTGTCAGTTAGGGTGTGGAAAGTCCC
CAGGCTCCCCAGCAGGCAGAAGTATGCAAAGCATGCATCTCAATTAGTCAGCAACCAGGTGTGGAAAGTC
CCCAGGCTCCCCAGCAGGCAGAAGTATGCAAAGCATGCATCTCAATTAGTCAGCAACCATAGTCCCGCCC
CTAACTCCGCCCATCCCGCCCCTAACTCCGCCCAGTTCCGCCCATTCTCCGCCCCATGGCTGACTAATTT
TTTTTATTTATGCAGAGGCCGAGGCCGCCTCTGCCTCTGAGCTATTCCAGAAGTAGTGAGGAGGCTTTTT
TGGAGGCCTAGGCTTTTGCAAAAAGCTCCCGGGAGCTTGTATATCCATTTTCGGATCTGATCAGCACGTG
TTGACAATTAATCATCGGCATAGTATATCGGCATAGTATAATACGACAAGGTGAGGAACTAAACCATGGC
CAAGTTGACCAGTGCCGTTCCGGTGCTCACCGCGCGCGACGTCGCCGGAGCGGTCGAGTTCTGGACCGAC
CGGCTCGGGTTCTCCCGGGACTTCGTGGAGGACGACTTCGCCGGTGTGGTCCGGGACGACGTGACCCTGT
TCATCAGCGCGGTCCAGGACCAGGTGGTGCCGGACAACACCCTGGCCTGGGTGTGGGTGCGCGGCCTGGA
CGAGCTGTACGCCGAGTGGTCGGAGGTCGTGTCCACGAACTTCCGGGACGCCTCCGGGCCGGCCATGACC
GAGATCGGCGAGCAGCCGTGGGGGCGGGAGTTCGCCCTGCGCGACCCGGCCGGCAACTGCGTGCACTTCG
TGGCCGAGGAGCAGGACTGACACGTGCTACGAGATTTCGATTCCACCGCCGCCTTCTATGAAAGGTTGGG
CTTCGGAATCGTTTTCCGGGACGCCGGCTGGATGATCCTCCAGCGCGGGGATCTCATGCTGGAGTTCTTC
GCCCACCCCAACTTGTTTATTGCAGCTTATAATGGTTACAAATAAAGCAATAGCATCACAAATTTCACAA
ATAAAGCATTTTTTTCACTGCATTCTAGTTGTGGTTTGTCCAAACTCATCAATGTATCTTATCATGTCTG
TATACCGTCGACCTCTAGCTAGAGCTTGGCGTAATCATGGTCATAGCTGTTTCCTGTGTGAAATTGTTAT
CCGCTCACAATTCCACACAACATACGAGCCGGAAGCATAAAGTGTAAAGCCTGGGGTGCCTAATGAGTGA
GCTAACTCACATTAATTGCGTTGCGCTCACTGCCCGCTTTCCAGTCGGGAAACCTGTCGTGCCAGCTGCA
TTAATGAATCGGCCAACGCGCGGGGAGAGGCGGTTTGCGTATTGGGCGCTCTTCCGCTTCCTCGCTCACT
GACTCGCTGCGCTCGGTCGTTCGGCTGCGGCGAGCGGTATCAGCTCACTCAAAGGCGGTAATACGGTTAT
CCACAGAATCAGGGGATAACGCAGGAAAGAACATGTGAGCAAAAGGCCAGCAAAAGGCCAGGAACCGTAA
AAAGGCCGCGTTGCTGGCGTTTTTCCATAGGCTCCGCCCCCCTGACGAGCATCACAAAAATCGACGCTCA
AGTCAGAGGTGGCGAAACCCGACAGGACTATAAAGATACCAGGCGTTTCCCCCTGGAAGCTCCCTCGTGC
GCTCTCCTGTTCCGACCCTGCCGCTTACCGGATACCTGTCCGCCTTTCTCCCTTCGGGAAGCGTGGCGCT
TTCTCATAGCTCACGCTGTAGGTATCTCAGTTCGGTGTAGGTCGTTCGCTCCAAGCTGGGCTGTGTGCAC
GAACCCCCCGTTCAGCCCGACCGCTGCGCCTTATCCGGTAACTATCGTCTTGAGTCCAACCCGGTAAGAC
ACGACTTATCGCCACTGGCAGCAGCCACTGGTAACAGGATTAGCAGAGCGAGGTATGTAGGCGGTGCTAC
AGAGTTCTTGAAGTGGTGGCCTAACTACGGCTACACTAGAAGAACAGTATTTGGTATCTGCGCTCTGCTG
AAGCCAGTTACCTTCGGAAAAAGAGTTGGTAGCTCTTGATCCGGCAAACAAACCACCGCTGGTAGCGGTG
GTTTTTTTGTTTGCAAGCAGCAGATTACGCGCAGAAAAAAAGGATCTCAAGAAGATCCTTTGATCTTTTC
TACGGGGTCTGACGCTCAGTGGAACGAAAACTCACGTTAAGGGATTTTGGTCATGAGATTATCAAAAAGG
ATCTTCACCTAGATCCTTTTAAATTAAAAATGAAGTTTTAAATCAATCTAAAGTATATATGAGTAAACTT
GGTCTGACAGTTACCAATGCTTAATCAGTGAGGCACCTATCTCAGCGATCTGTCTATTTCGTTCATCCAT
AGTTGCCTGACTCCCCGTCGTGTAGATAACTACGATACGGGAGGGCTTACCATCTGGCCCCAGTGCTGCA
ATGATACCGCGAGACCCACGCTCACCGGCTCCAGATTTATCAGCAATAAACCAGCCAGCCGGAAGGGCCG
AGCGCAGAAGTGGTCCTGCAACTTTATCCGCCTCCATCCAGTCTATTAATTGTTGCCGGGAAGCTAGAGT
AAGTAGTTCGCCAGTTAATAGTTTGCGCAACGTTGTTGCCATTGCTACAGGCATCGTGGTGTCACGCTCG
TCGTTTGGTATGGCTTCATTCAGCTCCGGTTCCCAACGATCAAGGCGAGTTACATGATCCCCCATGTTGT
GCAAAAAAGCGGTTAGCTCCTTCGGTCCTCCGATCGTTGTCAGAAGTAAGTTGGCCGCAGTGTTATCACT
CATGGTTATGGCAGCACTGCATAATTCTCTTACTGTCATGCCATCCGTAAGATGCTTTTCTGTGACTGGT
GAGTACTCAACCAAGTCATTCTGAGAATAGTGTATGCGGCGACCGAGTTGCTCTTGCCCGGCGTCAATAC
GGGATAATACCGCGCCACATAGCAGAACTTTAAAAGTGCTCATCATTGGAAAACGTTCTTCGGGGCGAAA
ACTCTCAAGGATCTTACCGCTGTTGAGATCCAGTTCGATGTAACCCACTCGTGCACCCAACTGATCTTCA
GCATCTTTTACTTTCACCAGCGTTTCTGGGTGAGCAAAAACAGGAAGGCAAAATGCCGCAAAAAAGGGAA
TAAGGGCGACACGGAAATGTTGAATACTCATACTCTTCCTTTTTCAATATTATTGAAGCATTTATCAGGG
TTATTGTCTCATGAGCGGATACATATTTGAATGTATTTAGAAAAATAAACAAATAGGGGTTCCGCGCACA
TTTCCCCGAAAAGTGCCACCTGACGTC
Features (pLannotate 1.2.2; 22 found; start..end, strand, type, name):
     28..80      -  misc_feature   bom (fragment): basis of mobility region from pBR322
    235..614     +  enhancer       CMV enhancer: human cytomegalovirus immediate early enhancer
    615..818     +  promoter       CMV promoter: human cytomegalovirus (CMV) immediate early promoter
    820..839     +  promoter       PLtetO-1 promoter (fragment): modified phage lambda PL promoter with tet operator sites (Lutz and Bujard, 1997)
    841..860     +  promoter       PLtetO-1 promoter (fragment): modified phage lambda PL promoter with tet operator sites (Lutz and Bujard, 1997)
    868..901     +  promoter       TRE3GV promoter (fragment): 3rd-generation Tet-responsive promoter that can be activated by binding of Tet-On® 3G, optimized for retroviral and lentiviral vectors
   1025..2035    +  CDS            70: TYSY_HHV8P - Experimental evidence at protein level: Swiss-Prot protein existence level 1. From Human herpesvirus 8 type P (isolate GK18) (HHV-8) (Kaposi's sarcoma-associated herpesvirus).
   2181..2405    +  polyA_signal   bGH poly(A) signal: bovine growth hormone polyadenylation signal
   2409..2430    +  promoter       SV40 promoter (fragment): SV40 enhancer and early promoter
   2451..2879    +  rep_origin     f1 ori (sequence partly withheld): f1 bacteriophage origin of replication; arrow indicates direction of (+) strand synthesis
   2893..3222    +  promoter       SV40 promoter: SV40 enhancer and early promoter
   3270..3317    +  promoter       EM7 promoter: synthetic bacterial promoter&nbsp
   3336..3710    +  CDS            BleoR: antibiotic-binding protein; Sh ble from Streptoalloteichus hindustanus; confers resistance to bleomycin, phleomycin, and Zeocin™
   3720..3845    +  CDS            ble (fragment): BLE_KLEPN - Experimental evidence at protein level: Swiss-Prot protein existence level 1. Binding protein with a strong affinity to the bleomycin family of antibiotics. Binds to CL990; an antimitotic-antibiotic compound. From Klebsiella pneumoniae.
   3840..3961    +  polyA_signal   SV40 poly(A) signal: SV40 polyadenylation signal
   4034..4050    -  protein_bind   lac operator: The lac repressor binds to the lac operator to inhibit transcription in E. coli. This inhibition can be relieved by adding lactose or isopropyl-β-D-thiogalactopyranoside (IPTG). lac repressor encoded by lacI
   4058..4088    -  promoter       lac promoter: promoter for the E. coli lac operon
   4103..4124    -  protein_bind   CAP binding site: CAP binding activates transcription in the presence of cAMP. E. coli catabolite activator protein
   4137..4229    -  CDS            lacI (fragment): lac repressor; lacI; The lac repressor binds to the lac operator to inhibit transcription in E. coli. This inhibition can be relieved by adding lactose or isopropyl-β-D-thiogalactopyranoside (IPTG).
   4412..5000    -  rep_origin     ori: high-copy-number ColE1/pMB1/pBR322/pUC origin of replication
   5171..6031    -  CDS            AmpR: β-lactamase; bla; confers resistance to ampicillin, carbenicillin, and related antibiotics
   6032..6136    -  promoter       AmpR promoter: bla
