[The description below was written by a language model from this plasmid's Addgene catalogue record and pLannotate feature annotations shown in this document.]
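Description:
pCDNA4.TO-ORF70-2xCSTREP is a mammalian expression plasmid of about 6.2 kb built on the Invitrogen pcDNA4/TO backbone and carrying ORF70 of Kaposi's sarcoma-associated herpesvirus (KSHV). It is maintained in E. coli at high copy through a ColE1/pUC-type origin with ampicillin selection from the bla gene. An f1 origin and remnants of the lac promoter/operator region are also present as backbone elements. For selection in mammalian cells, the Sh ble (BleoR) gene confers Zeocin resistance. It sits behind tandem SV40 early and bacterial EM7 promoters and is followed by an SV40 polyadenylation signal, so the same marker can be expressed in either host.

The ORF70 coding sequence matches the viral thymidylate synthase entry in the feature annotation, and the catalogue states it was derived from cDNA of reactivated TREx BCBL-1-RTA cells. It is transcribed from the human CMV immediate-early enhancer and promoter and terminated by the bovine growth hormone poly(A) signal. Two short tet operator matches lie immediately downstream of the CMV promoter, which is characteristic of the "TO" backbone. In cells expressing the Tet repressor, transcription is held off until tetracycline or doxycycline is added, whereas in ordinary cells the promoter behaves constitutively. According to the name and stated purpose, the protein carries a C-terminal double Strep tag. This tag is not annotated separately in the feature table, but presumably lies in the unannotated stretch between the ORF70 CDS and the poly(A) signal. Such a tag allows gentle affinity capture on Strep-Tactin resin, consistent with the associated study's mapping of herpesvirus–host protein complexes by affinity purification.
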