Addgene plasmid #136231: pCDNA4.TO-ORF70-2xCSTREP
Purpose: Expresses C-terminally strep tagged Kaposi's Sarcoma Associated Herpesvirus (KSHV) ORF70
Depositing lab: Britt Glaunsinger. Depositing organization: University of California, Berkeley. Publication: Global mapping of herpesvirus-host protein complexes reveals a transcription strategy for late genes. Davis ZH, Verschueren E, Jang GM, Kleffman K, Johnson JR, Park J, Von Dollen J, Maher MC, Johnson T, Newton W, Jager S, Shales M, Horner J, Hernandez RD, Krogan NJ, Glaunsinger BA. Mol Cell. 2015 Jan 22;57(2):349-60. doi: 10.1016/j.molcel.2014.11.026. Epub 2014 Dec 24. PubMed 25544563.
Backbone
  Vector backbone: pCDNA4.TO
  Backbone manufacturer: Invitrogen
  Vector type: Mammalian Expression
  Selectable markers: Zeocin
Growth in bacteria
  Bacterial resistance: Ampicillin, 100 μg/mL
  Growth temperature: 37°C
  Growth strain: DH5alpha
  Copy number: High Copy
Gene/Insert
  Gene/Insert name: ORF70
  Species: Kaposi's sarcoma-associated herpesvirus (KSHV)
  Promoter: CMV
  Cloning method: Restriction Enzyme; 5′ cloning site Unknown (unknown if destroyed)
  Sequencing primers: 5′ CGCAAATGGGCGGTAGGCGTG; 3′ TAGAAGGCACAGTCGAGGCT
Resource information
  A portion of this plasmid was derived from a plasmid made by: cDNA of reactivated TREx BCBL-1-RTA cells
Terms and licenses: Academic/Nonprofit Terms; Industry Terms: Not Available to Industry
How to cite: pCDNA4.TO-ORF70-2xCSTREP was a gift from Britt Glaunsinger (Addgene plasmid # 136231 ; http://n2t.net/addgene:136231 ; RRID:Addgene_136231)
